>Addgene plasmid #42497 | KaiA | depositor full sequence | sequence record 57331 | full plasmid Kai A
ACGTTATCGACTGCACGGTGCACCAATGCTTCTGGCGTCAGGCAGCCATCGGAAGCTGTGGTATGGCTGT
GCAGGTCGTAAATCACTGCATAATTCGTGTCGCTCAAGGCGCACTCCCGTTCTGGATAATGTTTTTTGCG
CCGACATCATAACGGTTCTGGCAAATATTCTGAAATGAGCTGTTGACAATTAATCATCGGCTCGTATAAT
GTGTGGAATTGTGAGCGGATAACAATTTCACACAGGAAACAGTATTCATGTCCCCTATACTAGGTTATTG
GAAAATTAAGGGCCTTGTGCAACCCACTCGACTTCTTTTGGAATATCTTGAAGAAAAATATGAAGAGCAT
TTGTATGAGCGCGATGAAGGTGATAAATGGCGAAACAAAAAGTTTGAATTGGGTTTGGAGTTTCCCAATC
TTCCTTATTATATTGATGGTGATGTTAAATTAACACAGTCTATGGCCATCATACGTTATATAGCTGACAA
GCACAACATGTTGGGTGGTTGTCCAAAAGAGCGTGCAGAGATTTCAATGCTTGAAGGAGCGGTTTTGGAT
ATTAGATACGGTGTTTCGAGAATTGCATATAGTAAAGACTTTGAAACTCTCAAAGTTGATTTTCTTAGCA
AGCTACCTGAAATGCTGAAAATGTTCGAAGATCGTTTATGTCATAAAACATATTTAAATGGTGATCATGT
AACCCATCCTGACTTCATGTTGTATGACGCTCTTGATGTTGTTTTATACATGGACCCAATGTGCCTGGAT
GCGTTCCCAAAATTAGTTTGTTTTAAAAAACGTATTGAAGCTATCCCACAAATTGATAAGTACTTGAAAT
CCAGCAAGTATATAGCATGGCCTTTGCAGGGCTGGCAAGCCACGTTTGGTGGTGGCGACCATCCTCCAAA
ATCGGATCTGGAAGTTCTGTTCCAGGGGCCCCTGGGATCCCCGGAATTCATGCTCTCGCAAATTGCAATC
TGCATTTGGGTGGAATCGACGGCAATTTTGCAGGATTGCCAGCGGGCGCTGTCGGCCGATCGCTATCAAC
TCCAAGTCTGTGAGTCTGGCGAAATGCTCTTGGAGTATGCCCAAACCCATCGTGACCAAATCGACTGCCT
GATTTTAGTGGCAGCCAATCCCAGCTTCAGGGCAGTTGTTCAGCAGCTCTGCTTTGAGGGAGTGGTGGTA
CCAGCGATTGTCGTAGGCGATCGCGACAGTGAGGATCCCGATGAACCAGCCAAAGAACAGCTCTATCACA
GCGCTGAACTGCACCTCGGTATCCATCAGCTCGAGCAATTGCCCTACCAAGTTGATGCTGCACTGGCTGA
ATTTCTGCGCTTAGCCCCGGTCGAGACCATGGCCGACCACATCATGCTGATGGGGGCCAACCACGATCCC
GAGCTATCGAGCCAGCAGCGGGACCTCGCTCAGCGACTACAAGAGCGCCTAGGCTATCTCGGGGTCTACT
ACAAGCGTGATCCCGATCGCTTTCTGCGCAACCTACCCGCCTACGAAAGCCAAAAGCTGCACCAAGCGAT
GCAGACTAGCTATCGTGAAATCGTTTTGAGCTATTTTTCGCCGAATAGCAACCTCAACCAGAGCATTGAC
AACTTCGTCAACATGGCTTTCTTTGCCGATGTTCCAGTCACCAAAGTGGTAGAAATTCACATGGAGCTGA
TGGACGAGTTTGCCAAGAAGCTCCGCGTAGAGGGACGTTCAGAGGACATTTTGCTGGATTATCGGCTGAC
TTTAATTGATGTAATTGCACATCTTTGTGAGATGTATCGACGGTCTATCCCACGAGAAACCTAAGAATTC
CCGGGTCGACTCGAGCGGCCGCATCGTGACTGACTGACGATCTGCCTCGCGCGTTTCGGTGATGACGGTG
AAAACCTCTGACACATGCAGCTCCCGGAGACGGTCACAGCTTGTCTGTAAGCGGATGCCGGGAGCAGACA
AGCCCGTCAGGGCGCGTCAGCGGGTGTTGGCGGGTGTCGGGGCGCAGCCATGACCCAGTCACGTAGCGAT
AGCGGAGTGTATAATTCTTGAAGACGAAAGGGCCTCGTGATACGCCTATTTTTATAGGTTAATGTCATGA
TAATAATGGTTTCTTAGACGTCAGGTGGCACTTTTCGGGGAAATGTGCGCGGAACCCCTATTTGTTTATT
TTTCTAAATACATTCAAATATGTATCCGCTCATGAGACAATAACCCTGATAAATGCTTCAATAATATTGA
AAAAGGAAGAGTATGAGTATTCAACATTTCCGTGTCGCCCTTATTCCCTTTTTTGCGGCATTTTGCCTTC
CTGTTTTTGCTCACCCAGAAACGCTGGTGAAAGTAAAAGATGCTGAAGATCAGTTGGGTGCACGAGTGGG
TTACATCGAACTGGATCTCAACAGCGGTAAGATCCTTGAGAGTTTTCGCCCCGAAGAACGTTTTCCAATG
ATGAGCACTTTTAAAGTTCTGCTATGTGGCGCGGTATTATCCCGTGTTGACGCCGGGCAAGAGCAACTCG
GTCGCCGCATACACTATTCTCAGAATGACTTGGTTGAGTACTCACCAGTCACAGAAAAGCATCTTACGGA
TGGCATGACAGTAAGAGAATTATGCAGTGCTGCCATAACCATGAGTGATAACACTGCGGCCAACTTACTT
CTGACAACGATCGGAGGACCGAAGGAGCTAACCGCTTTTTTGCACAACATGGGGGATCATGTAACTCGCC
TTGATCGTTGGGAACCGGAGCTGAATGAAGCCATACCAAACGACGAGCGTGACACCACGATGCCTGCAGC
AATGGCAACAACGTTGCGCAAACTATTAACTGGCGAACTACTTACTCTAGCTTCCCGGCAACAATTAATA
GACTGGATGGAGGCGGATAAAGTTGCAGGACCACTTCTGCGCTCGGCCCTTCCGGCTGGCTGGTTTATTG
CTGATAAATCTGGAGCCGGTGAGCGTGGGTCTCGCGGTATCATTGCAGCACTGGGGCCAGATGGTAAGCC
CTCCCGTATCGTAGTTATCTACACGACGGGGAGTCAGGCAACTATGGATGAACGAAATAGACAGATCGCT
GAGATAGGTGCCTCACTGATTAAGCATTGGTAACTGTCAGACCAAGTTTACTCATATATACTTTAGATTG
ATTTAAAACTTCATTTTTAATTTAAAAGGATCTAGGTGAAGATCCTTTTTGATAATCTCATGACCAAAAT
CCCTTAACGTGAGTTTTCGTTCCACTGAGCGTCAGACCCCGTAGAAAAGATCAAAGGATCTTCTTGAGAT
CCTTTTTTTCTGCGCGTAATCTGCTGCTTGCAAACAAAAAAACCACCGCTACCAGCGGTGGTTTGTTTGC
CGGATCAAGAGCTACCAACTCTTTTTCCGAAGGTAACTGGCTTCAGCAGAGCGCAGATACCAAATACTGT
CCTTCTAGTGTAGCCGTAGTTAGGCCACCACTTCAAGAACTCTGTAGCACCGCCTACATACCTCGCTCTG
CTAATCCTGTTACCAGTGGCTGCTGCCAGTGGCGATAAGTCGTGTCTTACCGGGTTGGACTCAAGACGAT
AGTTACCGGATAAGGCGCAGCGGTCGGGCTGAACGGGGGGTTCGTGCACACAGCCCAGCTTGGAGCGAAC
GACCTACACCGAACTGAGATACCTACAGCGTGAGCTATGAGAAAGCGCCACGCTTCCCGAAGGGAGAAAG
GCGGACAGGTATCCGGTAAGCGGCAGGGTCGGAACAGGAGAGCGCACGAGGGAGCTTCCAGGGGGAAACG
CCTGGTATCTTTATAGTCCTGTCGGGTTTCGCCACCTCTGACTTGAGCGTCGATTTTTGTGATGCTCGTC
AGGGGGGCGGAGCCTATGGAAAAACGCCAGCAACGCGGCCTTTTTACGGTTCCTGGCCTTTTGCTGGCCT
TTTGCTCACATGTTCTTTCCTGCGTTATCCCCTGATTCTGTGGATAACCGTATTACCGCCTTTGAGTGAG
CTGATACCGCTCGCCGCAGCCGAACGACCGAGCGCAGCGAGTCAGTGAGCGAGGAAGCGGAAGAGCGCCT
GATGCGGTATTTTCTCCTTACGCATCTGTGCGGTATTTCACACCGCATAAATTCCGACACCATCGAATGG
TGCAAAACCTTTCGCGGTATGGCATGATAGCGCCCGGAAGAGAGTCAATTCAGGGTGGTGAATGTGAAAC
CAGTAACGTTATACGATGTCGCAGAGTATGCCGGTGTCTCTTATCAGACCGTTTCCCGCGTGGTGAACCA
GGCCAGCCACGTTTCTGCGAAAACGCGGGAAAAAGTGGAAGCGGCGATGGCGGAGCTGAATTACATTCCC
AACCGCGTGGCACAACAACTGGCGGGCAAACAGTCGTTGCTGATTGGCGTTGCCACCTCCAGTCTGGCCC
TGCACGCGCCGTCGCAAATTGTCGCGGCGATTAAATCTCGCGCCGATCAACTGGGTGCCAGCGTGGTGGT
GTCGATGGTAGAACGAAGCGGCGTCGAAGCCTGTAAAGCGGCGGTGCACAATCTTCTCGCGCAACGCGTC
AGTGGGCTGATCATTAACTATCCGCTGGATGACCAGGATGCCATTGCTGTGGAAGCTGCCTGCACTAATG
TTCCGGCGTTATTTCTTGATGTCTCTGACCAGACACCCATCAACAGTATTATTTTCTCCCATGAAGACGG
TACGCGACTGGGCGTGGAGCATCTGGTCGCATTGGGTCACCAGCAAATCGCGCTGTTAGCGGGCCCATTA
AGTTCTGTCTCGGCGCGTCTGCGTCTGGCTGGCTGGCATAAATATCTCACTCGCAATCAAATTCAGCCGA
TAGCGGAACGGGAAGGCGACTGGAGTGCCATGTCCGGTTTTCAACAAACCATGCAAATGCTGAATGAGGG
CATCGTTCCCACTGCGATGCTGGTTGCCAACGATCAGATGGCGCTGGGCGCAATGCGCGCCATTACCGAG
TCCGGGCTGCGCGTTGGTGCGGATATCTCGGTAGTGGGATACGACGATACCGAAGACAGCTCATGTTATA
TCCCGCCGTCAACCACCATCAAACAGGATTTTCGCCTGCTGGGGCAAACCAGCGTGGACCGCTTGCTGCA
ACTCTCTCAGGGCCAGGCGGTGAAGGGCAATCAGCTGTTGCCCGTCTCACTGGTGAAAAGAAAAACCACC
CTGGCGCCCAATACGCAAACCGCCTCTCCCCGCGCGTTGGCCGATTCATTAATGCAGCTGGCACGACAGG
TTTCCCGACTGGAAAGCGGGCAGTGAGCGCAACGCAATTAATGTGAGTTAGCTCACTCATTAGGCACCCC
AGGCTTTACACTTTATGCTTCCGGCTCGTATGTTGTGTGGAATTGTGAGCGGATAACAATTTCACACAGG
AAACAGCTATGACCATGATTACGGATTCACTGGCCGTCGTTTTACAACGTCGTGACTGGGAAAACCCTGG
CGTTACCCAACTTAATCGCCTTGCAGCACATCCCCCTTTCGCCAGCTGGCGTAATAGCGAAGAGGCCCGC
ACCGATCGCCCTTCCCAACAGTTGCGCAGCCTGAATGGCGAATGGCGCTTTGCCTGGTTTCCGGCACCAG
AAGCGGTGCCGGAAAGCTGGCTGGAGTGCGATCTTCCTGAGGCCGATACTGTCGTCGTCCCCTCAAACTG
GCAGATGCACGGTTACGATGCGCCCATCTACACCAACGTAACCTATCCCATTACGGTCAATCCGCCGTTT
GTTCCCACGGAGAATCCGACGGGTTGTTACTCGCTCACATTTAATGTTGATGAAAGCTGGCTACAGGAAG
GCCAGACGCGAATTATTTTTGATGGCGTTGGAATT
Features (pLannotate 1.2.2; 17 found; start..end, strand, type, name):
      6..107     -  CDS            yciV (fragment): RNAAM_ECOLI - Also known as trpH From Escherichia coli (strain K12).
    183..211     +  promoter       tac promoter: strong E. coli promoter; hybrid between the trp and lac UV5 promoters
    219..235     +  protein_bind   lac operator: The lac repressor binds to the lac operator to inhibit transcription in E. coli. This inhibition can be relieved by adding lactose or isopropyl-β-D-thiogalactopyranoside (IPTG). lac repressor encoded by lacI
    258..911     +  CDS            GST26_SCHJA: Experimental evidence at protein level: Swiss-Prot protein existence level 1. GST isoenzymes appear to play a central role in the parasite detoxification system. Other functions are also suspected including a role in increasing the solubility of haematin in the parasite gut. From Schistosoma japonicum (Blood fluke).
    960..1811    +  CDS            kaiA: KAIA_SYNE7 - Experimental evidence at protein level: Swiss-Prot protein existence level 1. Component of the KaiABC clock protein complex, which constitutes the main circadian regulator in cyanobacteria. The KaiABC complex may act as a promoter-nonspecific transcription regulator that represses transcription, possibly by acting on the state of chromosome compaction. In the complex, it enhances the phosphorylation status of KaiC. In contrast, the presence of KaiB in the complex decreases the phosphorylation status of KaiC, suggesting that KaiB acts by antagonizing the interaction between KaiA an
   1862..1901    +  CDS            rop (fragment): Rop protein, which maintains plasmids at low copy number; rop
   2003..2043    +  misc_feature   bom (fragment): basis of mobility region from pBR322
   2148..2252    +  promoter       AmpR promoter: bla
   2253..3113    +  CDS            AmpR: β-lactamase; bla; confers resistance to ampicillin, carbenicillin, and related antibiotics
   3284..3872    +  rep_origin     ori: high-copy-number ColE1/pMB1/pBR322/pUC origin of replication
   4058..4109    -  misc_feature   bom (fragment): basis of mobility region from pBR322
   4116..4193    +  promoter       lacIq promoter: lacI (mutant); In the lacIq allele, a single base change in the promoter boosts expression of the lacI gene about 10-fold.
   4194..5276    +  CDS            lacI: lac repressor; lacI; The lac repressor binds to the lac operator to inhibit transcription in E. coli. This inhibition can be relieved by adding lactose or isopropyl-β-D-thiogalactopyranoside (IPTG).
   5289..5310    +  protein_bind   CAP binding site: CAP binding activates transcription in the presence of cAMP. E. coli catabolite activator protein
   5325..5355    +  promoter       lac promoter: promoter for the E. coli lac operon
   5363..5379    +  protein_bind   lac operator: The lac repressor binds to the lac operator to inhibit transcription in E. coli. This inhibition can be relieved by adding lactose or isopropyl-β-D-thiogalactopyranoside (IPTG). lac repressor encoded by lacI
   5399..5572    +  CDS            lacZα: LacZα fragment of β-galactosidase; lacZ fragment
