[The description below was written by a language model from this plasmid's Addgene catalogue record and pLannotate feature annotations shown in this document.]
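Description:
KaiA is a bacterial expression plasmid built on the pGEX-6P-1 backbone for producing the cyanobacterial circadian clock protein KaiA as an N-terminal glutathione S-transferase (GST) fusion in E. coli. The full plasmid is about 5.8 kb. It replicates from a high-copy ColE1/pMB1-type origin and is selected with ampicillin through the β-lactamase (AmpR) gene. The annotation also picks up backbone remnants typical of this vector family, including fragments of rop and the pBR322 bom region, and a lac promoter/lacZα segment downstream of lacI.

The roughly 850 bp kaiA coding sequence matches KaiA of Synechococcus elongatus PCC 7942. It was cloned between the EcoRI and SmaI sites, placing it downstream of the Schistosoma japonicum GST coding sequence to give the fusion stated in the record. The catalogue entry lists the promoter as T7, but the feature table shows no T7 promoter. Instead, it shows a tac promoter followed by a lac operator directly upstream of GST, which is the standard pGEX arrangement. The plasmid carries its own lacI gene under the lacIq promoter, so expression is repressed until induced with IPTG and does not depend on a host strain that supplies T7 RNA polymerase. The GST tag allows affinity purification on glutathione resin. Vectors of the pGEX-6P series normally encode a PreScission protease site between GST and the insert for tag removal, although this site is not annotated here.

KaiA enhances the phosphorylation of KaiC within the KaiABC oscillator. The construct is therefore suited to making recombinant KaiA for biochemical studies of the cyanobacterial clock, in keeping with the associated work on circadian rhythms and catalytic domains.
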