Addgene plasmid #42497: KaiA
Depositing lab: Michael Rust. Depositing organization: University of Chicago. Publication: Robust and tunable circadian rhythms from differentially sensitive catalytic domains. Phong C, Markson JS, Wilhoite CM, Rust MJ. Proc Natl Acad Sci U S A. 2013 Jan 15;110(3):1124-9. doi: 10.1073/pnas.1212113110. Epub 2012 Dec 31. PubMed 23277568.
Backbone
  Vector backbone: pgex6p1
  Backbone manufacturer: GE healthcare
  Backbone size w/o insert (bp): 5000
  Total vector size (bp): 5845
  Vector type: Bacterial Expression
Growth in bacteria
  Bacterial resistance: Ampicillin, 100 μg/mL
  Growth temperature: 37°C
  Growth strain: DH5alpha
  Growth instructions: Growth instructions for expression: Grow at 37 C until OD600 reaches 0.6. Chill flasks for 15 min on ice. Add ITPG and grow over night at 16 C
  Copy number: High Copy
Gene/Insert
  Gene/Insert name: Kai A
  Species: cyanobacteria
  Insert size (bp): 853
  GenBank ID: CP000100
  Promoter: t7
  Tag / fusion protein: GST (N terminal on backbone)
  Cloning method: Restriction Enzyme; 5′ cloning site EcorI (not destroyed); 3′ cloning site SmaI (not destroyed)
  Sequencing primers: 5′ ccggAATTCATGCTCTCGCAAATTGCAATCTG; 3′ CGGTCTATCCCACGAGAAACCTAAGaattcccgggt
Resource information
  A portion of this plasmid was derived from a plasmid made by: Plasmid originally cloned in Rust et al., Science, 318, 809-812 (2007).
Terms and licenses: Academic/Nonprofit Terms; Industry Terms: Not Available to Industry
How to cite: KaiA was a gift from Michael Rust (Addgene plasmid # 42497 ; http://n2t.net/addgene:42497 ; RRID:Addgene_42497)
