>Addgene plasmid #42497 | KaiA | addgene partial sequence | sequence record 59373 | pGEX5
TGGAAGTTCTGTTCCAGGGGCCCCTGGGATCCCCGGAATTCATGCTCTCGCAAATTGCAATCTGCATTTG
GGTGGAATCGACGGCAATTTTGCAGGATTGCCAGCGGGCGCTGTCGGCCGATCGCTATCAACTCCAAGTC
TGTGAGTCTGGCGAAATGCTCTTGGAGTATGCCCAAACCCATCGTGACCAAATCGACTGCCTGATTTTAG
TGGCAGCCAATCCCAGCTTCAGGGCAGTTGTTCAGCAGCTCTGCTTTGAGGGAGTGGTGGTACCAGCGAT
TGTCGTAGGCGATCGCGACAGTGAGGATCCCGATGAACCAGCCAAAGAACAGCTCTATCACAGCGCTGAA
CTGCACCTCGGTATCCATCAGCTCGAGCAATTGCCCTACCAAGTTGATGCTGCACTGGCTGAATTTCTGC
GCTTAGCCCCGGTCGAGACCATGGCCGACCACATCATGCTGATGGGGGCCAACCACGATCCCGAGCTATC
GAGCCAGCAGCGGGACCTCGCTCAGCGACTACAAGAGCGCCTAGGCTATCTCGGGGTCTACTACAAGCGT
GATCCCGATCGCTTTCTGCGCAACCTACCCGCCTACGAAAGCCAAAAGCTGCACCAAGCGATGCAGACTA
GCTATCGTGAAATCGTTTTGAGCTATTTTTCGCCGAATAGCAACCTCAACCAGAGCATTGACAACTTCGT
CAACATGGCTTTCTTTGCCGATGTTCCAGTCACCAAAGTGGTAGAAATTCACATGGAGCTGATGGACGAG
TTTGCCAAGAAGCTCCGCGTAGAGGGACGTTCAGAGGACATTTTGCTGGATTATCGGCTGACTTTAATTG
ATGTAATTGCACATCTTTGTGAGATGTATCGACGGTCTATCCCACGAGAAACCTAAGAA
